>Addgene plasmid #220204 | pCDNA3-TEX264wt-cFlag | addgene full sequence | sequence record 436029 | Addgene NGS Result
GACGGATCGGGAGATCTCCCGATCCCCTATGGTGCACTCTCAGTACAATCTGCTCTGATGCCGCATAGTT
AAGCCAGTATCTGCTCCCTGCTTGTGTGTTGGAGGTCGCTGAGTAGTGCGCGAGCAAAATTTAAGCTACA
ACAAGGCAAGGCTTGACCGACAATTGCATGAAGAATCTGCTTAGGGTTAGGCGTTTTGCGCTGCTTCGCG
ATGTACGGGCCAGATATACGCGTTGACATTGATTATTGACTAGTTATTAATAGTAATCAATTACGGGGTC
ATTAGTTCATAGCCCATATATGGAGTTCCGCGTTACATAACTTACGGTAAATGGCCCGCCTGGCTGACCG
CCCAACGACCCCCGCCCATTGACGTCAATAATGACGTATGTTCCCATAGTAACGCCAATAGGGACTTTCC
ATTGACGTCAATGGGTGGAGTATTTACGGTAAACTGCCCACTTGGCAGTACATCAAGTGTATCATATGCC
AAGTACGCCCCCTATTGACGTCAATGACGGTAAATGGCCCGCCTGGCATTATGCCCAGTACATGACCTTA
TGGGACTTTCCTACTTGGCAGTACATCTACGTATTAGTCATCGCTATTACCATGGTGATGCGGTTTTGGC
AGTACATCAATGGGCGTGGATAGCGGTTTGACTCACGGGGATTTCCAAGTCTCCACCCCATTGACGTCAA
TGGGAGTTTGTTTTGGCACCAAAATCAACGGGACTTTCCAAAATGTCGTAACAACTCCGCCCCATTGACG
CAAATGGGCGGTAGGCGTGTACGGTGGGAGGTCTATATAAGCAGAGCTCTCTGGCTAACTAGAGAACCCA
CTGCTTACTGGCTTATCGAAATTAATACGACTCACTATAGGGAGACCCAAGCTTGGTACCGAGCTCGGAT
CCATGTCGGACCTGCTACTACTGGGCCTGATTGGGGGCCTGACTCTCTTACTGCTGCTGACGCTGCTGGC
CTTTGCCGGGTACTCAGGGCTACTGGCTGGGGTGGAAGTGAGTGCTGGGTCACCCCCCATCCGCAACGTC
ACTGTGGCCTACAAGTTCCACATGGGGCTCTATGGTGAGACTGGGCGGCTTTTCACTGAGAGCTGCAGCA
TCTCTCCCAAGCTCCGCTCCATCGCTGTCTACTATGACAACCCCCACATGGTGCCCCCTGATAAGTGCCG
ATGTGCCGTGGGCAGCATCCTGAGTGAAGGTGAGGAATCGCCCTCCCCTGAGCTCATCGACCTCTACCAG
AAATTTGGCTTCAAGGTGTTCTCCTTCCCGGCACCCAGCCATGTGGTGACAGCCACCTTCCCCTACACCA
CCATTCTGTCCATCTGGCTGGCTACCCGCCGTGTCCATCCTGCCTTGGACACCTACATCAAGGAGCGGAA
GCTGTGTGCCTATCCTCGGCTGGAGATCTACCAGGAAGACCAGATCCATTTCATGTGCCCACTGGCACGG
CAGGGAGACTTCTATGTGCCTGAGATGAAGGAGACAGAGTGGAAATGGCGGGGGCTTGTGGAGGCCATTG
ACACCCAGGTGGATGGCACAGGAGCTGACACAATGAGTGACACGAGTTCTGTAAGCTTGGAAGTGAGCCC
TGGCAGCCGGGAGACTTCAGCTGCCACACTGTCACCTGGGGCGAGCAGCCGTGGCTGGGATGACGGTGAC
ACCCGCAGCGAGCACAGCTACAGCGAGTCAGGTGCCAGCGGCTCCTCTTTTGAGGAGCTGGACTTGGAGG
GCGAGGGGCCCTTAGGGGAGTCACGGCTGGACCCTGGGACTGAGCCCCTGGGGACTACCAAGTGGCTCTG
GGAGCCCACTGCCCCTGAGAAGGGCAAGGAGAGCGCTGACTACAAAGACGATGACGACAAGTAAGCGGCC
GCTCGAGCATGCATCTAGAGGGCCCTATTCTATAGTGTCACCTAAATGCTAGAGCTCGCTGATCAGCCTC
GACTGTGCCTTCTAGTTGCCAGCCATCTGTTGTTTGCCCCTCCCCCGTGCCTTCCTTGACCCTGGAAGGT
GCCACTCCCACTGTCCTTTCCTAATAAAATGAGGAAATTGCATCGCATTGTCTGAGTAGGTGTCATTCTA
TTCTGGGGGGTGGGGTGGGGCAGGACAGCAAGGGGGAGGATTGGGAAGACAATAGCAGGCATGCTGGGGA
TGCGGTGGGCTCTATGGCTTCTGAGGCGGAAAGAACCAGCTGGGGCTCTAGGGGGTATCCCC
[124 nt withheld, positions 2233-2356]
C
[91 nt withheld, positions 2358-2448]
A
[49 nt withheld, positions 2450-2498]
CCTTTGACGTTGGAGTCCACGTTCTTT
[37 nt withheld, positions 2526-2562]
ACCCTATCTCGGTCTATTCTTTTGATTTATAAGGGATTTTGCCGATTTCGGCCTATTGGTTAAAAAATGA
GCTGATTTAACAAAAATTTAACGCGAATTAATTCTGTGGAATGTGTGTCAGTTAGGGTGTGGAAAGTCCC
CAGGCTCCCCAGCAGGCAGAAGTATGCAAAGCATGCATCTCAATTAGTCAGCAACCAGGTGTGGAAAGTC
CCCAGGCTCCCCAGCAGGCAGAAGTATGCAAAGCATGCATCTCAATTAGTCAGCAACCATAGTCCCGCCC
CTAACTCCGCCCATCCCGCCCCTAACTCCGCCCAGTTCCGCCCATTCTCCGCCCCATGGCTGACTAATTT
TTTTTATTTATGCAGAGGCCGAGGCCGCCTCTGCCTCTGAGCTATTCCAGAAGTAGTGAGGAGGCTTTTT
TGGAGGCCTAGGCTTTTGCAAAAAGCTCCCGGGAGCTTGTATATCCATTTTCGGATCTGATCAAGAGACA
GGATGAGGATCGTTTCGCATGATTGAACAAGATGGATTGCACGCAGGTTCTCCGGCCGCTTGGGTGGAGA
GGCTATTCGGCTATGACTGGGCACAACAGACAATCGGCTGCTCTGATGCCGCCGTGTTCCGGCTGTCAGC
GCAGGGGCGCCCGGTTCTTTTTGTCAAGACCGACCTGTCCGGTGCCCTGAATGAACTGCAGGACGAGGCA
GCGCGGCTATCGTGGCTGGCCACGACGGGCGTTCCTTGCGCAGCTGTGCTCGACGTTGTCACTGAAGCGG
GAAGGGACTGGCTGCTATTGGGCGAAGTGCCGGGGCAGGATCTCCTGTCATCTCACCTTGCTCCTGCCGA
GAAAGTATCCATCATGGCTGATGCAATGCGGCGGCTGCATACGCTTGATCCGGCTACCTGCCCATTCGAC
CACCAAGCGAAACATCGCATCGAGCGAGCACGTACTCGGATGGAAGCCGGTCTTGTCGATCAGGATGATC
TGGACGAAGAGCATCAGGGGCTCGCGCCAGCCGAACTGTTCGCCAGGCTCAAGGCGCGCATGCCCGACGG
CGAGGATCTCGTCGTGACCCATGGCGATGCCTGCTTGCCGAATATCATGGTGGAAAATGGCCGCTTTTCT
GGATTCATCGACTGTGGCCGGCTGGGTGTGGCGGACCGCTATCAGGACATAGCGTTGGCTACCCGTGATA
TTGCTGAAGAGCTTGGCGGCGAATGGGCTGACCGCTTCCTCGTGCTTTACGGTATCGCCGCTCCCGATTC
GCAGCGCATCGCCTTCTATCGCCTTCTTGACGAGTTCTTCTGAGCGGGACTCTGGGGTTCGAAATGACCG
ACCAAGCGACGCCCAACCTGCCATCACGAGATTTCGATTCCACCGCCGCCTTCTATGAAAGGTTGGGCTT
CGGAATCGTTTTCCGGGACGCCGGCTGGATGATCCTCCAGCGCGGGGATCTCATGCTGGAGTTCTTCGCC
CACCCCAACTTGTTTATTGCAGCTTATAATGGTTACAAATAAAGCAATAGCATCACAAATTTCACAAATA
AAGCATTTTTTTCACTGCATTCTAGTTGTGGTTTGTCCAAACTCATCAATGTATCTTATCATGTCTGTAT
ACCGTCGACCTCTAGCTAGAGCTTGGCGTAATCATGGTCATAGCTGTTTCCTGTGTGAAATTGTTATCCG
CTCACAATTCCACACAACATACGAGCCGGAAGCATAAAGTGTAAAGCCTGGGGTGCCTAATGAGTGAGCT
AACTCACATTAATTGCGTTGCGCTCACTGCCCGCTTTCCAGTCGGGAAACCTGTCGTGCCAGCTGCATTA
ATGAATCGGCCAACGCGCGGGGAGAGGCGGTTTGCGTATTGGGCGCTCTTCCGCTTCCTCGCTCACTGAC
TCGCTGCGCTCGGTCGTTCGGCTGCGGCGAGCGGTATCAGCTCACTCAAAGGCGGTAATACGGTTATCCA
CAGAATCAGGGGATAACGCAGGAAAGAACATGTGAGCAAAAGGCCAGCAAAAGGCCAGGAACCGTAAAAA
GGCCGCGTTGCTGGCGTTTTTCCATAGGCTCCGCCCCCCTGACGAGCATCACAAAAATCGACGCTCAAGT
CAGAGGTGGCGAAACCCGACAGGACTATAAAGATACCAGGCGTTTCCCCCTGGAAGCTCCCTCGTGCGCT
CTCCTGTTCCGACCCTGCCGCTTACCGGATACCTGTCCGCCTTTCTCCCTTCGGGAAGCGTGGCGCTTTC
TCATAGCTCACGCTGTAGGTATCTCAGTTCGGTGTAGGTCGTTCGCTCCAAGCTGGGCTGTGTGCACGAA
CCCCCCGTTCAGCCCGACCGCTGCGCCTTATCCGGTAACTATCGTCTTGAGTCCAACCCGGTAAGACACG
ACTTATCGCCACTGGCAGCAGCCACTGGTAACAGGATTAGCAGAGCGAGGTATGTAGGCGGTGCTACAGA
GTTCTTGAAGTGGTGGCCTAACTACGGCTACACTAGAAGAACAGTATTTGGTATCTGCGCTCTGCTGAAG
CCAGTTACCTTCGGAAAAAGAGTTGGTAGCTCTTGATCCGGCAAACAAACCACCGCTGGTAGCGGTGGTT
TTTTTGTTTGCAAGCAGCAGATTACGCGCAGAAAAAAAGGATCTCAAGAAGATCCTTTGATCTTTTCTAC
GGGGTCTGACGCTCAGTGGAACGAAAACTCACGTTAAGGGATTTTGGTCATGAGATTATCAAAAAGGATC
TTCACCTAGATCCTTTTAAATTAAAAATGAAGTTTTAAATCAATCTAAAGTATATATGAGTAAACTTGGT
CTGACAGTTACCAATGCTTAATCAGTGAGGCACCTATCTCAGCGATCTGTCTATTTCGTTCATCCATAGT
TGCCTGACTCCCCGTCGTGTAGATAACTACGATACGGGAGGGCTTACCATCTGGCCCCAGTGCTGCAATG
ATACCGCGAGACCCACGCTCACCGGCTCCAGATTTATCAGCAATAAACCAGCCAGCCGGAAGGGCCGAGC
GCAGAAGTGGTCCTGCAACTTTATCCGCCTCCATCCAGTCTATTAATTGTTGCCGGGAAGCTAGAGTAAG
TAGTTCGCCAGTTAATAGTTTGCGCAACGTTGTTGCCATTGCTACAGGCATCGTGGTGTCACGCTCGTCG
TTTGGTATGGCTTCATTCAGCTCCGGTTCCCAACGATCAAGGCGAGTTACATGATCCCCCATGTTGTGCA
AAAAAGCGGTTAGCTCCTTCGGTCCTCCGATCGTTGTCAGAAGTAAGTTGGCCGCAGTGTTATCACTCAT
GGTTATGGCAGCACTGCATAATTCTCTTACTGTCATGCCATCCGTAAGATGCTTTTCTGTGACTGGTGAG
TACTCAACCAAGTCATTCTGAGAATAGTGTATGCGGCGACCGAGTTGCTCTTGCCCGGCGTCAATACGGG
ATAATACCGCGCCACATAGCAGAACTTTAAAAGTGCTCATCATTGGAAAACGTTCTTCGGGGCGAAAACT
CTCAAGGATCTTACCGCTGTTGAGATCCAGTTCGATGTAACCCACTCGTGCACCCAACTGATCTTCAGCA
TCTTTTACTTTCACCAGCGTTTCTGGGTGAGCAAAAACAGGAAGGCAAAATGCCGCAAAAAAGGGAATAA
GGGCGACACGGAAATGTTGAATACTCATACTCTTCCTTTTTCAATATTATTGAAGCATTTATCAGGGTTA
TTGTCTCATGAGCGGATACATATTTGAATGTATTTAGAAAAATAAACAAATAGGGGTTCCGCGCACATTT
CCCCGAAAAGTGCCACCTGACGTC
Features (pLannotate 1.2.2; 21 found; start..end, strand, type, name):
     28..80      -  misc_feature   bom (fragment): basis of mobility region from pBR322
    235..614     +  enhancer       CMV enhancer: human cytomegalovirus immediate early enhancer
    615..818     +  promoter       CMV promoter: human cytomegalovirus (CMV) immediate early promoter
    814..847     +  LTR            5' LTR (truncated) (fragment): truncated 5' long terminal repeat (LTR) from HIV-1
    863..881     +  promoter       T7 promoter: promoter for bacteriophage T7 RNA polymerase
    913..1851    +  CDS            TEX264: TX264_HUMAN - Also known as ZSIG11 From Homo sapiens (Human).
   1919..1937    -  promoter       SP6 promoter: promoter for bacteriophage SP6 RNA polymerase
   1963..2187    +  polyA_signal   bGH poly(A) signal: bovine growth hormone polyadenylation signal
   2191..2212    +  promoter       SV40 promoter (fragment): SV40 enhancer and early promoter
   2233..2661    +  rep_origin     f1 ori (sequence partly withheld): f1 bacteriophage origin of replication; arrow indicates direction of (+) strand synthesis
   2675..3004    +  promoter       SV40 promoter: SV40 enhancer and early promoter
   3071..3862    +  CDS            neo: KKA2_KLEPN - Also known as kan, nptII. Experimental evidence at protein level: Swiss-Prot protein existence level 1. Resistance to kanamycin, neomycin, paromomycin, ribostamycin, butirosin and gentamicin B. From Klebsiella pneumoniae.
   3886..4044    +  CDS            ble (fragment): BLE_KLEPN - Experimental evidence at protein level: Swiss-Prot protein existence level 1. Binding protein with a strong affinity to the bleomycin family of antibiotics. Binds to CL990; an antimitotic-antibiotic compound. From Klebsiella pneumoniae.
   4039..4160    +  polyA_signal   SV40 poly(A) signal: SV40 polyadenylation signal
   4233..4249    -  protein_bind   lac operator: The lac repressor binds to the lac operator to inhibit transcription in E. coli. This inhibition can be relieved by adding lactose or isopropyl-β-D-thiogalactopyranoside (IPTG). lac repressor encoded by lacI
   4257..4287    -  promoter       lac promoter: promoter for the E. coli lac operon
   4302..4323    -  protein_bind   CAP binding site: CAP binding activates transcription in the presence of cAMP. E. coli catabolite activator protein
   4336..4428    -  CDS            lacI (fragment): lac repressor; lacI; The lac repressor binds to the lac operator to inhibit transcription in E. coli. This inhibition can be relieved by adding lactose or isopropyl-β-D-thiogalactopyranoside (IPTG).
   4611..5199    -  rep_origin     ori: high-copy-number ColE1/pMB1/pBR322/pUC origin of replication
   5370..6230    -  CDS            AmpR: β-lactamase; bla; confers resistance to ampicillin, carbenicillin, and related antibiotics
   6231..6335    -  promoter       AmpR promoter: bla
