[The description below was written by a language model from this plasmid's Addgene catalogue record and pLannotate feature annotations shown in this document.]
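Description:
pCDNA3-TEX264wt-cFlag is a mammalian expression plasmid built on the pcDNA3 backbone and carrying the wild-type human TEX264 (also called ZSIG11) coding sequence with a C-terminal Flag tag. The 939 bp insert was cloned between BamHI and NotI sites, both of which are retained. It sits downstream of the human cytomegalovirus immediate-early enhancer and promoter, which drive strong constitutive transcription in mammalian cells. A bovine growth hormone polyadenylation signal terminates the transcript. T7 and SP6 phage promoters flank the insert, which permits in vitro transcription or sequencing from either side. The automated feature table annotates the TEX264 open reading frame but does not call the Flag epitope separately; per the catalogue record, the tag should lie just 3′ of the annotated coding region.

The plasmid is propagated in E. coli through a high-copy ColE1/pUC-type origin with ampicillin selection from the β-lactamase gene. An f1 origin is also present and allows single-stranded DNA production. For stable mammalian lines, an SV40 early promoter drives the neomycin phosphotransferase gene, followed by an SV40 polyadenylation signal, which confers G418 resistance. Several short hits in the table (a truncated HIV-1 LTR, a ble fragment, a lacI fragment and lac promoter/operator elements) are most likely backbone remnants or annotation artefacts rather than functional parts.

The construct is intended for transient or stable expression of Flag-tagged TEX264, which allows detection or immunoprecipitation with anti-Flag reagents. The associated publication examines TEX264 in the p97- and SPRTN-dependent resolution of topoisomerase 1–DNA adducts, and the "wt" label suggests the plasmid serves as the wild-type reference alongside mutant variants.
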