Addgene plasmid #220204: pCDNA3-TEX264wt-cFlag
Purpose: Mammalian expression of wild type TEX264, C-terminal Flag
Depositing lab: Kristijan Ramadan. Depositing organization: University of Oxford. Publication: TEX264 coordinates p97- and SPRTN-mediated resolution of topoisomerase 1-DNA adducts. Fielden J, Wiseman K, Torrecilla I, Li S, Hume S, Chiang SC, Ruggiano A, Narayan Singh A, Freire R, Hassanieh S, Domingo E, Vendrell I, Fischer R, Kessler BM, Maughan TS, El-Khamisy SF, Ramadan K. Nat Commun. 2020 Mar 9;11(1):1274. doi: 10.1038/s41467-020-15000-w. PubMed 32152270.
Backbone
  Vector backbone: pCDNA3
  Backbone manufacturer: Thermofisher
  Backbone size w/o insert (bp): 5413
  Vector type: Mammalian Expression
  Selectable markers: Neomycin (select with G418)
Growth in bacteria
  Bacterial resistance: Ampicillin, 100 μg/mL
  Growth temperature: 37°C
  Growth strain: DH5alpha
  Copy number: High Copy
Gene/Insert
  Gene/Insert name: TEX264 (alt name: ZSIG11)
  Species: H. sapiens (human)
  Insert size (bp): 939
  Entrez Gene: TEX264 (a.k.a. ZSIG11)
  Promoter: CMV
  Tag / fusion protein: Flag (C terminal on insert)
  Cloning method: Restriction Enzyme; 5′ cloning site BamHI (not destroyed); 3′ cloning site NotI (not destroyed)
  Sequencing primers: 5′ CMVF_pCDNA3; T7F; 3′ BGH_Rev
Terms and licenses: Academic/Nonprofit Terms; Industry Terms: Not Available to Industry
How to cite: pCDNA3-TEX264wt-cFlag was a gift from Kristijan Ramadan (Addgene plasmid # 220204 ; http://n2t.net/addgene:220204 ; RRID:Addgene_220204)
