>Addgene plasmid #220204 | pCDNA3-TEX264wt-cFlag | depositor partial sequence | sequence record 430249 | Assembled from Sanger sequences using CMVF_pCDNA3 and bGHR primers
NNNNNNNNNCCNNTNNNGNNNTGGGCGGTAGGCGTGTACGGTGGGAGGTCTATATAAGCAGAGCTCTCTG
GCTAACTAGAGAACCCACTGCTTACTGGCTTATCGAAATTAATACGACTCACTATAGGGAGACCCAAGCT
TGGTACCGAGCTCGGATCCATGTCGGACCTGCTACTACTGGGCCTGATTGGGGGCCTGACTCTCTTACTG
CTGCTGACGCTGCTGGCCTTTGCCGGGTACTCAGGGCTACTGGCTGGGGTGGAAGTGAGTGCTGGGTCAC
CCCCCATCCGCAACGTCACTGTGGCCTACAAGTTCCACATGGGGCTCTATGGTGAGACTGGGCGGCTTTT
CACTGAGAGCTGCAGCATCTCTCCCAAGCTCCGCTCCATCGCTGTCTACTATGACAACCCCCACATGGTG
CCCCCTGATAAGTGCCGATGTGCCGTGGGCAGCATCCTGAGTGAAGGTGAGGAATCGCCCTCCCCTGAGC
TCATCGACCTCTACCAGAAATTTGGCTTCAAGGTGTTCTCCTTCCCGGCACCCAGCCATGTGGTGACAGC
CACCTTCCCCTACACCACCATTCTGTCCATCTGGCTGGCTACCCGCCGTGTCCATCCTGCCTTGGACACC
TACATCAAGGAGCGGAAGCTGTGTGCCTATCCTCGGCTGGAGATCTACCAGGAAGACCAGATCCATTTCA
TGTGCCCACTGGCACGGCAGGGAGACTTCTATGTGCCTGAGATGAAGGAGACAGAGTGGAAATGGCGGGG
GCTTGTGGAGGCCATTGACACCCAGGTGGATGGCACAGGAGCTGACACAATGAGTGACACGAGTTCTGTA
AGCTTGGAAGTGAGCCCTGGCAGCCGGGAGACTTCAGCTGCCACACTGTCACCTGGGGCGAGCAGCCGTG
GCTGGGATGACGGTGACACCCGCAGCGAGCACAGCTACAGCGAGTCAGGTGCCAGCGGCTCCTCTTTTGA
GGAGCTGGACTTGGAGGGCGAGGGGCCCTTAGGGGAGTCACGGCTGGACCCTGGGACTGAGCCCCTGGGG
ACTACCAAGTGGCTCTGGGAGCCCACTGCCCCTGAGAAGGGCAAGGAGAGCGCTGACTACAAAGACGATG
ACGACAAGTAAGCGGCCGCTCGAGCATGCATCTAGAGGGCCCTATTCTATAGNTCNCNNNAANNNNNNNN
NNNNNN
